>Addgene plasmid #179651 | CMVTO-BFP | addgene full sequence | sequence record 355690 | Addgene NGS Result
TCTCATAGCTCACGCTGTAGGTATCTCAGTTCGGTGTAGGTCGTTCGCTCCAAGCTGGGCTGTGTGCACG
AACCCCCCGTTCAGCCCGACCGCTGCGCCTTATCCGGTAACTATCGTCTTGAGTCCAACCCGGTAAGACA
CGACTTATCGCCACTGGCAGCAGCCACTGGTAACAGGATTAGCAGAGCGAGGTATGTAGGCGGTGCTACA
GAGTTCTTGAAGTGGTGGCCTAACTACGGCTACACTAGAAGAACAGTATTTGGTATCTGCGCTCTGCTGA
AGCCAGTTACCTTCGGAAAAAGAGTTGGTAGCTCTTGATCCGGCAAACAAACCACCGCTGGTAGCGGTGG
TTTTTTTGTTTGCAAGCAGCAGATTACGCGCAGAAAAAAAGGATCTCAAGAAGATCCTTTGATCTTTTCT
ACGGGGTCTGACGCTCAGTGGAACGAAAACTCACGTTAAGGGATTTTGGTCATGAGATTATCAAAAAGGA
TCTTCACCTAGATCCTTTTAAATTAAAAATGAAGTTTTAAATCAATCTAAAGTATATATGAGTAAACTTG
GTCTGACAGTTACCAATGCTTAATCAGTGAGGCACCTATCTCAGCGATCTGTCTATTTCGTTCATCCATA
GTTGCCTGACTCCCCGTCGTGTAGATAACTACGATACGGGAGGGCTTACCATCTGGCCCCAGTGCTGCAA
TGATACCGCGAGACCCACGCTCACCGGCTCCAGATTTATCAGCAATAAACCAGCCAGCCGGAAGGGCCGA
GCGCAGAAGTGGTCCTGCAACTTTATCCGCCTCCATCCAGTCTATTAATTGTTGCCGGGAAGCTAGAGTA
AGTAGTTCGCCAGTTAATAGTTTGCGCAACGTTGTTGCCATTGCTACAGGCATCGTGGTGTCACGCTCGT
CGTTTGGTATGGCTTCATTCAGCTCCGGTTCCCAACGATCAAGGCGAGTTACATGATCCCCCATGTTGTG
CAAAAAAGCGGTTAGCTCCTTCGGTCCTCCGATCGTTGTCAGAAGTAAGTTGGCCGCAGTGTTATCACTC
ATGGTTATGGCAGCACTGCATAATTCTCTTACTGTCATGCCATCCGTAAGATGCTTTTCTGTGACTGGTG
AGTACTCAACCAAGTCATTCTGAGAATAGTGTATGCGGCGACCGAGTTGCTCTTGCCCGGCGTCAATACG
GGATAATACCGCGCCACATAGCAGAACTTTAAAAGTGCTCATCATTGGAAAACGTTCTTCGGGGCGAAAA
CTCTCAAGGATCTTACCGCTGTTGAGATCCAGTTCGATGTAACCCACTCGTGCACCCAACTGATCTTCAG
CATCTTTTACTTTCACCAGCGTTTCTGGGTGAGCAAAAACAGGAAGGCAAAATGCCGCAAAAAAGGGAAT
AAGGGCGACACGGAAATGTTGAATACTCATACTCTTCCTTTTTCAATATTATTGAAGCATTTATCAGGGT
TATTGTCTCATGAGCGGATACATATTTGAATGTATTTAGAAAAATAAACAAATAGGGGTTCCGCGCACAT
TTCCCCGAAAAGTGCCACCTGACGTCGACGGATCGGGAGATCTCCCGATCCCCTATGGTGCACTCTCAGT
ACAATCTGCTCTGATGCCGCATAGTTAAGCCAGTATCTGCTCCCTGCTTGTGTGTTGGAGGTCGCTGAGT
AGTGCGCGAGCAAAATTTAAGCTACAACAAGGCAAGGCTTGACCGACAATTGCATGAAGAATCTGCTTAG
GGTTAGGCGTTTTGCGCTGCTTCGTACGGGCCAGATATACGCGTTGACATTGATTATTGACTAGTTATTA
ATAGTAATCAATTACGGGGTCATTAGTTCATAGCCCATATATGGAGTTCCGCGTTACATAACTTACGGTA
AATGGCCCGCCTGGCTGACCGCCCAACGACCCCCGCCCATTGACGTCAATAATGACGTATGTTCCCATAG
TAACGCCAATAGGGACTTTCCATTGACGTCAATGGGTGGAGTATTTACGGTAAACTGCCCACTTGGCAGT
ACATCAAGTGTATCATATGCCAAGTACGCCCCCTATTGACGTCAATGACGGTAAATGGCCCGCCTGGCAT
TATGCCCAGTACATGACCTTATGGGACTTTCCTACTTGGCAGTACATCTACGTATTAGTCATCGCTATTA
CCATGGTGATGCGGTTTTGGCAGTACATCAATGGGCGTGGATAGCGGTTTGACTCACGGGGATTTCCAAG
TCTCCACCCCATTGACGTCAATGGGAGTTTGTTTTGGCACCAAAATCAACGGGACTTTCCAAAATGTCGT
AACAACTCCGCCCCATTGACGCAAATGGGCGGTAGGCGTGTACGGTGGGAGGTCTATATAAGCAGAGCTC
TCCCTATCAGTGATAGAGATCTCCCTATCAGTGATAGAGATCGTCGACGAGCTCGTTTAGTGAACCGTCA
GATCGCCTGGAGACGCCATCCACGCTGTTTTGACCTCCATAGAAGACACCGGGACCGATCCAGCCTCCGG
ACTCTAGCGTTTAAACTTAAGCTTCGCCACCATGGTGTCTAAGGGCGAAGAGCTGATTAAGGAGAACATG
CACATGAAGCTGTACATGGAGGGCACCGTGGACAACCATCACTTCAAGTGCACATCCGAGGGCGAAGGCA
AGCCCTACGAGGGCACCCAGACCATGAGAATCAAGGTGGTCGAGGGCGGCCCTCTCCCCTTCGCCTTCGA
CATCCTGGCTACTAGCTTCCTCTACGGCAGCAAGACCTTCATCAACCACACCCAGGGCATCCCCGACTTC
TTCAAGCAGTCCTTCCCTGAGGGCTTCACATGGGAGAGAGTCACCACATACGAGGACGGGGGCGTGCTGA
CCGCTACCCAGGACACCAGCCTCCAGGACGGCTGCCTCATCTACAACGTCAAGATCAGAGGGGTGAACTT
CACATCCAACGGCCCTGTGATGCAGAAGAAAACACTCGGCTGGGAGGCCTTCACCGAAACGCTGTACCCC
GCTGACGGCGGCCTGGAAGGCAGAAACGACATGGCCCTGAAGCTCGTGGGCGGGAGCCATCTGATCGCAA
ACGCCAAGACCACATATAGATCCAAGAAACCCGCTAAGAACCTCAAGATGCCTGGCGTCTACTATGTGGA
CTACAGACTGGAAAGAATCAAGGAGGCCAACAACGAAACCTACGTCGAGCAGCACGAGGTGGCAGTGGCC
AGATACTGCGACCTCCCTAGCAAACTGGGGCACAAACTTAATTAGGGCCCGAACAAAAACTCATCTCAGA
AGAGGATCTGAATAGCGCCGTCGACCATCATCATAATCATCATTGAGTTTAAACCCGCTGATCAGCCTCG
ACTGTGCCTTCTAGTTGCCAGCCATCTGTTGTTTGCCCCTCCCCCGTGCCTTCCTTGACCCTGGAAGGTG
CCACTCCCACTGTCCTTTCCTAATAAAATGAGGAAATTGCATCGCATTGTCTGAGTAGGTGTCATTCTAT
TCTGGGGGGTGGGGTGGGGCAGGACAGCAAGGGGGAGGATTGGGAAGACAATAGCAGGCATGCTGGGGAT
GCGGTGGGCTCTATGGAGATCTATCGATGTTCTGGGGATGCGGTGGGCTCTATGGCTTCTGAGGCGGAAA
GAACCAGCTGGGGCTCTAGGGGGTATCCCC
[124 nt withheld, positions 3671-3794]
C
[91 nt withheld, positions 3796-3886]
AGGGTGATGGTTCACGTACCTAGAAGTTCCTATTCCGAAGTTCCTATTCTCTAGAAAGTATAGGAACTTC
CTTGGCCAAAAAGCCTGAACTCACCGCGACGTCTGTCGAGAAGTTTCTGATCGAAAAGTTCGACAGCGTC
TCCGACCTGATGCAGCTCTCGGAGGGCGAAGAATCTCGTGCTTTCAGCTTCGATGTAGGAGGGCGTGGAT
ATGTCCTGCGGGTAAATAGCTGCGCCGATGGTTTCTACAAAGATCGTTATGTTTATCGGCACTTTGCATC
GGCCGCGCTCCCGATTCCGGAAGTGCTTGACATTGGGGAATTCAGCGAGAGCCTGACCTATTGCATCTCC
CGCCGTGCACAGGGTGTCACGTTGCAAGACCTGCCTGAAACCGAACTGCCCGCTGTTCTGCAGCCGGTCG
CGGAGGCCATGGATGCGATCGCTGCGGCCGATCTTAGCCAGACGAGCGGGTTCGGCCCATTCGGACCGCA
AGGAATCGGTCAATACACTACATGGCGTGATTTCATATGCGCGATTGCTGATCCCCATGTGTATCACTGG
CAAACTGTGATGGACGACACCGTCAGTGCGTCCGTCGCGCAGGCTCTCGATGAGCTGATGCTTTGGGCCG
AGGACTGCCCCGAAGTCCGGCACCTCGTGCACGCGGATTTCGGCTCCAACAATGTCCTGACGGACAATGG
CCGCATAACAGCGGTCATTGACTGGAGCGAGGCGATGTTCGGGGATTCCCAATACGAGGTCGCCAACATC
TTCTTCTGGAGGCCGTGGTTGGCTTGTATGGAGCAGCAGACGCGCTACTTCGAGCGGAGGCATCCGGAGC
TTGCAGGATCGCCGCGGCTCCGGGCGTATATGCTCCGCATTGGTCTTGACCAACTCTATCAGAGCTTGGT
TGACGGCAATTTCGATGATGCAGCTTGGGCGCAGGGTCGATGCGACGCAATCGTCCGATCCGGAGCCGGG
ACTGTCGGGCGTACACAAATCGCCCGCAGAAGCGCGGCCGTCTGGACCGATGGCTGTGTAGAAGTACTCG
CCGATAGTGGAAACCGACGCCCCAGCACTCGTCCGAGGGCAAAGGAATAGCACGTACTACGAGATTTCGA
TTCCACCGCCGCCTTCTATGAAAGGTTGGGCTTCGGAATCGTTTTCCGGGACGCCGGCTGGATGATCCTC
CAGCGCGGGGATCTCATGCTGGAGTTCTTCGCCCACCCCAACTTGTTTATTGCAGCTTATAATGGTTACA
AATAAAGCAATAGCATCACAAATTTCACAAATAAAGCATTTTTTTCACTGCATTCTAGTTGTGGTTTGTC
CAAACTCATCAATGTATCTTATCATGTCTGTATACCGTCGACCTCTAGCTAGAGCTTGGCGTAATCATGG
TCATAGCTGTTTCCTGTGTGAAATTGTTATCCGCTCACAATTCCACACAACATACGAGCCGGAAGCATAA
AGTGTAAAGCCTGGGGTGCCTAATGAGTGAGCTAACTCACATTAATTGCGTTGCGCTCACTGCCCGCTTT
CCAGTCGGGAAACCTGTCGTGCCAGCTGCATTAATGAATCGGCCAACGCGCGGGGAGAGGCGGTTTGCGT
ATTGGGCGCTCTTCCGCTTCCTCGCTCACTGACTCGCTGCGCTCGGTCGTTCGGCTGCGGCGAGCGGTAT
CAGCTCACTCAAAGGCGGTAATACGGTTATCCACAGAATCAGGGGATAACGCAGGAAAGAACATGTGAGC
AAAAGGCCAGCAAAAGGCCAGGAACCGTAAAAAGGCCGCGTTGCTGGCGTTTTTCCATAGGCTCCGCCCC
CCTGACGAGCATCACAAAAATCGACGCTCAAGTCAGAGGTGGCGAAACCCGACAGGACTATAAAGATACC
AGGCGTTTCCCCCTGGAAGCTCCCTCGTGCGCTCTCCTGTTCCGACCCTGCCGCTTACCGGATACCTGTC
CGCCTTTCTCCCTTCGGGAAGCGTGGCGCTT
Features (pLannotate 1.2.2; 22 found; start..end, strand, type, name):
    570..1430    -  CDS            AmpR: β-lactamase; bla; confers resistance to ampicillin, carbenicillin, and related antibiotics
   1431..1535    -  promoter       AmpR promoter: bla
   1594..1646    -  misc_feature   bom (fragment): basis of mobility region from pBR322
   1796..2175    +  enhancer       CMV enhancer: human cytomegalovirus immediate early enhancer
   2176..2379    +  promoter       CMV promoter: human cytomegalovirus (CMV) immediate early promoter
   2381..2400    +  promoter       PLtetO-1 promoter (fragment): modified phage lambda PL promoter with tet operator sites (Lutz and Bujard, 1997)
   2402..2421    +  promoter       PLtetO-1 promoter (fragment): modified phage lambda PL promoter with tet operator sites (Lutz and Bujard, 1997)
   2429..2462    +  promoter       TRE3GV promoter (fragment): 3rd-generation Tet-responsive promoter that can be activated by binding of Tet-On® 3G, optimized for retroviral and lentiviral vectors
   2552..3262    +  CDS            mTagBFP2: mTagBFP2 is a basic (constitutively fluorescent) blue fluorescent protein published in 2011, derived from Entacmaea quadricolor. It is reported to be a very rapidly-maturing monomer with very low acid sensitivity.
   3362..3586    +  polyA_signal   bGH poly(A) signal: bovine growth hormone polyadenylation signal
   3602..3625    +  polyA_signal   bGH poly(A) signal (fragment): bovine growth hormone polyadenylation signal
   3629..3650    +  promoter       SV40 promoter (fragment): SV40 enhancer and early promoter
   3671..3904    +  rep_origin     f1 ori (fragment) (sequence partly withheld): f1 bacteriophage origin of replication; arrow indicates direction of (+) strand synthesis
   3909..3956    +  protein_bind   FRT: FLP-mediated recombination occurs in the 8-bp core sequence TCTAGAAA (Turan and Bode, 2011). FLP recombinase from the Saccharomyces cerevisiae 2μ plasmid
   3964..4986    +  CDS            HygR: aminoglycoside phosphotransferase from E. coli; aph(4)-Ia; confers resistance to hygromycin
   4996..5121    +  CDS            ble (fragment): BLE_KLEPN - Experimental evidence at protein level: Swiss-Prot protein existence level 1. Binding protein with a strong affinity to the bleomycin family of antibiotics. Binds to CL990; an antimitotic-antibiotic compound. From Klebsiella pneumoniae.
   5116..5237    +  polyA_signal   SV40 poly(A) signal: SV40 polyadenylation signal
   5310..5326    -  protein_bind   lac operator: The lac repressor binds to the lac operator to inhibit transcription in E. coli. This inhibition can be relieved by adding lactose or isopropyl-β-D-thiogalactopyranoside (IPTG). lac repressor encoded by lacI
   5334..5364    -  promoter       lac promoter: promoter for the E. coli lac operon
   5379..5400    -  protein_bind   CAP binding site: CAP binding activates transcription in the presence of cAMP. E. coli catabolite activator protein
   5413..5505    -  CDS            lacI (fragment): lac repressor; lacI; The lac repressor binds to the lac operator to inhibit transcription in E. coli. This inhibition can be relieved by adding lactose or isopropyl-β-D-thiogalactopyranoside (IPTG).
   5688..399     -  rep_origin     ori (across the origin): high-copy-number ColE1/pMB1/pBR322/pUC origin of replication
