[The description below was written by a language model from this plasmid's Addgene catalogue record and pLannotate feature annotations shown in this document.]
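Description:
CMVTO-BFP is a mammalian expression plasmid of about 5.9 kb built on the CMVTO-FlpIn backbone and intended as a blue fluorescent co-transfection marker. It is propagated in E. coli as a high-copy plasmid through a ColE1/pUC-type origin and is selected with ampicillin via the β-lactamase gene and its own promoter. Short remnants of lac regulatory elements, an f1 origin fragment and a bom fragment are also annotated; these appear to be backbone carry-over rather than functional payload.

The expression cassette consists of the human cytomegalovirus immediate early enhancer and promoter followed immediately by two short tet operator-like matches (annotated as PLtetO-1 and TRE3GV fragments), consistent with the "TO" in the name: a CMV promoter with tandem tet operators. Such a promoter is constitutively active in ordinary cells and becomes repressible, and doxycycline/tetracycline-inducible, only in cells expressing the Tet repressor. It drives mTagBFP2, a rapidly maturing monomeric blue fluorescent protein derived from Entacmaea quadricolor, and the transcript is terminated by the bovine growth hormone polyadenylation signal.

Downstream lies an FRT site placed directly before a hygromycin resistance coding sequence and an SV40 polyadenylation signal, with no full promoter annotated upstream of it. This is the typical Flp-In arrangement, in which FLP-mediated recombination into a genomic FRT landing site would supply a promoter and activate hygromycin resistance, allowing single-copy stable integration. The record, however, states only transient use: co-delivery with other plasmids to mark transfected cells and gauge transfection efficiency by blue fluorescence.
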