Addgene plasmid #179651: CMVTO-BFP
Purpose: BFP co-transfection marker
Depositing lab: Xiaojing Gao. Publication: Protease-controlled secretion and display of intercellular signals. Vlahos AE, Kang J, Aldrete CA, Zhu R, Chong LS, Elowitz MB, Gao XJ. Nat Commun. 2022 Feb 17;13(1):912. doi: 10.1038/s41467-022-28623-y. PubMed 35177637.
Backbone
  Vector backbone: CMVTO-FlpIn
  Vector type: Mammalian Expression
Growth in bacteria
  Bacterial resistance: Ampicillin, 100 μg/mL
  Growth temperature: 37°C
  Growth strain: DH5alpha
  Copy number: High Copy
Gene/Insert
  Gene/Insert name: BFP (alt name: Blue fluorescent protein)
Terms and licenses: Academic/Nonprofit Terms; Industry Terms: Not Available to Industry
How to cite: CMVTO-BFP was a gift from Xiaojing Gao (Addgene plasmid # 179651 ; http://n2t.net/addgene:179651 ; RRID:Addgene_179651)
